>Addgene plasmid #168753 | pDONR223 HCoV-229E NSP6_stop | depositor partial sequence | sequence record 326962 | Inserted CDS with Stop codon
ATGAGTGGTAAAACCACTAGTATGTTTAAATCCATAAGCTTATTTGCTGGCTTCTTTGTCATGTTCTGGG
CTGAATTATTTGTTTATACCACCACTATTTGGGTTAACCCTGGTTTTCTTACTCCGTTTATGATTTTGCT
TGTTGCTTTGTCACTCTGTCTTACATTTGTTGTTAAACATAAGGTTTTGTTTTTGCAAGTGTTTTTGTTG
CCTTCAATTATTGTGGCTGCTATTCAAAACTGTGCTTGGGACTACCATGTTACAAAGGTGTTGGCAGAGA
AGTTTGATTATAATGTTTCTGTTATGCAAATGGACATCCAGGGTTTTGTTAACATTTTTATTTGTCTTTT
TGTTGCACTGTTGCATACTTGGCGCTTTGCTAAAGAGCGTTGTACACATTGGTGCACTTATTTGTTCTCA
CTCATTGCTGTTTTATACACTGCATTGTATAGTTATGACTACGTTAGTTTGCTGGTTATGCTACTTTGTG
CAATTTCTAATGAATGGTATATTGGTGCTATTATTTTTAGAATTTGTCGTTTTGGTGTTGCATTTTTACC
AGTGGAATACGTGTCTTACTTTGATGGTGTTAAAACTGTGCTGTTGTTTTACATGTTGTTAGGCTTTGTT
AGCTGTATGTACTATGGTTTGTTGTACTGGATTAACAGGTTCTGTAAGTGCACATTAGGTGTTTATGATT
TCTGTGTTAGTCCAGCCGAATTTAAGTATATGGTTGCTAATGGTTTGAATGCACCAAATGGCCCTTTTGA
TGCGCTCTTTCTGTCTTTTAAACTAATGGGTATTGGCGGTCCTAGAACCATTAAAGTTTCTACTGTACAG
TAA
