[The description below was written by a language model from this plasmid's Addgene catalogue record.]
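Description:
pDONR223 HCoV-229E NSP6_stop is a Gateway-compatible Entry clone built on the pDONR223 donor backbone (listed as 5005 bp without insert) and carrying the coding sequence for non-structural protein 6 (NSP6) of human coronavirus 229E. The 837 bp insert was introduced by Gateway recombination. In an Entry clone of this type the open reading frame is normally flanked by attL recombination sites, although no feature table is provided to confirm the exact site layout. The plasmid is propagated in standard E. coli cloning strains such as DH5alpha under spectinomycin selection. Its copy number is recorded as unknown and the origin of replication is not stated. M13 forward and reverse primer sites flank the insert for sequence verification.

As an Entry vector, the construct is a shuttle intermediate rather than an expression plasmid. The record lists no promoter, tag or reporter, and expression elements are expected to be supplied by whichever Destination vector the ORF is transferred into through an LR recombination reaction. The "_stop" suffix in the name suggests that this version retains a stop codon at the end of the ORF. That would suit native or N-terminally tagged expression rather than C-terminal fusions, but the record does not spell this out.

The plasmid belongs to a collection of human coronavirus protein-coding sequences assembled as a flexible, multipurpose Gateway resource. Such a collection lets individual viral ORFs be moved easily into diverse expression systems for downstream functional or interaction studies.
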