Addgene plasmid #168753: pDONR223 HCoV-229E NSP6_stop
Purpose: Gateway-compatible Entry vector
Depositing lab: Fritz Roth. Depositing organization: Sinai Health System. Publication: A resource of human coronavirus protein-coding sequences in a flexible, multipurpose Gateway Entry clone collection. Weller B, Lin CW, Pogoutse O, Sauer M, Marin-de la Rosa N, Strobel A, Young V, Knapp JJ, Rayhan A, Falter C, Kim DK, Roth FP, Falter-Braun P. G3 (Bethesda). 2023 Jul 5;13(7):jkad105. doi: 10.1093/g3journal/jkad105. PubMed 37267226.
Backbone
  Vector backbone: pDONR223
  Backbone manufacturer: Rual et al, Genome Res. 14:2128-2135, 2004.
  Backbone size w/o insert (bp): 5005
  Vector type: Other
Growth in bacteria
  Bacterial resistance: Spectinomycin, 50 μg/mL
  Growth temperature: 37°C
  Growth strain: DH5alpha
  Copy number: Unknown
Gene/Insert
  Gene/Insert name: NSP6
  Species: Other
  Insert size (bp): 837
  Entrez Gene: HCoV229Egp1 (a.k.a. HCoV229Egp1)
  Cloning method: Gateway Cloning
  Sequencing primers: 5′ m13-For; 3′ m13-Rev
Resource information
  A portion of this plasmid was derived from a plasmid made by: Falter-Braun Lab
Terms and licenses: Academic/Nonprofit Terms; Industry Terms
How to cite: pDONR223 HCoV-229E NSP6_stop was a gift from Fritz Roth (Addgene plasmid # 168753 ; http://n2t.net/addgene:168753 ; RRID:Addgene_168753)
